Addgene plasmid #14103: pDESTFLAGHApuro3-Ago2K533AQ545A
Depositing lab: Thomas Tuschl. Depositing organization: Rockefeller University. Publication: Structural basis for 5'-end-specific recognition of guide RNA by the A. fulgidus Piwi protein. Ma JB, Yuan YR, Meister G, Pei Y, Tuschl T, Patel DJ. Nature. 2005 Mar 31. 434(7033):666-70. 10.1038/nature03514 PubMed 15800629.
Backbone
  Vector backbone: pDESTFLAGHApuro3
  Backbone size w/o insert (bp): 5368
  Vector type: Mammalian Expression
  Selectable markers: Puromycin
Growth in bacteria
  Bacterial resistance: Ampicillin, 100 μg/mL
  Growth temperature: 37°C
  Growth strain: DH5alpha
  Copy number: High Copy
Gene/Insert
  Gene/Insert name: Ago2
  Species: H. sapiens (human)
  Insert size (bp): 2562
  Mutation: changed Lys533 to Ala, Gln545 to Alanine
  Entrez Gene: AGO2 (a.k.a. CASC7, EIF2C2, LESKRES, LINC00980, PPD, Q10)
  Tag / fusion protein: FLAG/HA (N terminal on backbone)
  Cloning method: Gateway Cloning; 5′ cloning site gateway (not destroyed); 3′ cloning site gateway (not destroyed)
  Sequencing primers: 5′ n/a
Terms and licenses: Academic/Nonprofit Terms; Industry Terms: Not Available to Industry
How to cite: pDESTFLAGHApuro3-Ago2K533AQ545A was a gift from Thomas Tuschl (Addgene plasmid # 14103 ; http://n2t.net/addgene:14103 ; RRID:Addgene_14103)
