[The description below was written by a language model from this plasmid's Addgene catalogue record.]
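Description:
pDESTFLAGHApuro3-Ago2K533AQ545A is a mammalian expression plasmid built on the pDESTFLAGHApuro3 Gateway destination backbone (about 5.4 kb without insert). It is propagated in E. coli as a high-copy plasmid under ampicillin selection, and it carries a puromycin marker for selecting transfected mammalian cells, which allows enrichment or the derivation of stable lines. The record does not state the promoter driving the insert, the origin of replication, or other regulatory elements, and no feature table is provided.

The payload is a roughly 2.6 kb human Argonaute 2 (AGO2, also known as EIF2C2) coding sequence introduced by Gateway recombination, with the recombination sites retained on both sides of the insert. The backbone supplies a tandem FLAG/HA epitope tag at the N terminus, so the protein can be detected by western blot or immunostaining. The two tags also permit one-step or sequential affinity purification of the protein together with associated RNAs and partner proteins. The insert carries two alanine substitutions, Lys533 to Ala and Gln545 to Ala.

The associated publication concerns the structural basis of 5'-end-specific recognition of guide RNA by an archaeal Piwi protein. This suggests that the mutated residues were chosen to probe the corresponding 5'-end binding function in human Ago2, although the record does not describe the functional effect of the mutations. The construct is therefore suited to comparing this double mutant with wild-type tagged Ago2 in mammalian cells, for example in studies of small RNA loading and RNA-induced silencing complex activity.
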