>Addgene plasmid #14103 | pDESTFLAGHApuro3-Ago2K533AQ545A | addgene partial sequence | sequence record 20260 | T7 5'-TAATACGACTCACTATAGGG-3'
GGTGGAATTCTGATCGCCGCCGCCATGGACTACAAGGACGACGATGACAAGTACCCTTATGACGTGCCCG
ATTACGCTTTGAACCAGATATCAACAAGTTTGTACAAAAAAGCAGGCTCCACCATGGGTGTTCTCTCTGC
CATTCCCGCACTTGCACCTCCTGCGCCGCCGCCCCCCATCCAAGGATATGCCTTCAAGCCTCCACCTAGA
CCCGACTTTGGGACCTCCGGGAGAACAATCAAATTACAGGCCAATTTCTTCGAAATGGACATCCCCAAAA
TTGACATCTATCATTATGAATTGGATATCAAGCCAGAGAAGTGCCCGAGGAGAGTTAACAGGGAAATCGT
GGAACACATGGTCCAGCACTTTAAAACACAGATCTTTGGGGATCGGAAGCCCGTGTTTGACGGCAGGAAG
AATCTATACACAGCCATGCCCCTTCCGATTGGGAGGGACAAGGTGGAGCTGGAGGTCACGCTGCCAGGAG
AAGGCAAGGATCGCATCTTCAAGGTGTCCATCAAGTGGGTGTCCTGCGTGAGCTTGCAGGCGTTACACGA
TGCACTTTCAGGGCGGCTGCCCAGCGTCCCTTTTGAGACGATCCAGGCCCTGGACGTGGTCATGAGGCAC
TTGCCATCCATGAGGTACACCCCCGTGGGCCGCTCCTTCTTCACCGCGTC
