>Addgene plasmid #14103 | pDESTFLAGHApuro3-Ago2K533AQ545A | addgene partial sequence | sequence record 79473 | hAgo2-F1 5'-CGGAAGTCCATCTGAAGTCC-3'
AAGATCTCGAGAGACGCCGGCATGCCCATCCAGGGCCAGCCGTGCTTCTGCAAATACGCGCAGGGGGCGG
ACAGCGTGGAGCCCATGTTCCGGCACCTGAAGAACACGTATGCGGGCCTGCAGCTGGTGGTGGTCATCCT
GCCCGGCAAGACGCCCGTGTACGCCGAGGTCGCACGCGTGGGAGACACGGTGCTGGGGATGGCCACGGCC
TGCGTGCAGATGAAGAACGTGCAGAGGACCACGCCACAGACCCTGTCCAACCTCTGCCTGAAGATCAACG
TCAAGCTGGGAGGCGTGAACAACATCCTGCTGCCCCAGGGCAGGCCGCCGGTGTTCCAGCAGCCCGTCAT
CTTTCTGGGAGCAGACGTCACTCACCCCCCCGCCGGGGATGGGAAGAAGCCCTCCATTGCCGCCGTGGTG
GGCAGCATGGACGCCCACCCCAATCGCTACTGCGCCACCGTGCGCGTGCAGCAGCACCGGCAGGAGATCA
TACAAGACCTGGCCGCCATGGTCCGCGAGCTCCTCATCCAGTTCTACAAGTCCACGCGCTTCAAGCCCAC
CCGCATCATCTTCTACCGCGACGGTGTCTCTGAAGGCCAGTTCCAGCAGGTTCTCCACCACGAGTTGCTG
GCCATCCGTGAGGCCTGTATCAAGCTAGAAAAAGACTACCAGCCCGGGATCACCTTCATCGTGGTGCAGA
AGAGGCACCACACCCGGCTCTTCTGCACTGACAAGAACGAGCGGGTTGGGAAAAGTGGAAACATTCCAGC
AGGCACGACTGTGGACACGAAAATCACCCACCCCACCGAGTTCGACTTCTACCTGTGTAGTCACGCTGGC
ATCCAGGGGACAAGCAGGCCTTCGCACTATCACGTCCTCTGGGACGACAATCGTTTCTCCTCTGATGAGC
TGCAGATCCTAACCTACCAGCTGTGTCACACCTACGTGCGCTGCACACGCTCCGTGTCCATCCCAGCGCC
AGCATAC
